>Addgene plasmid | pICH44222 | analyzer sequence | sequence record 75044
AATGTGAGACCACGAAGTGGCTCTTCAGTGGACGAAAGGGCCTCGTGATACGCCTATTTTTATAGGTTAA
TGTCATGATAATAATGGTTTCTTAGACGTCAGGTGGCACTTTTCGGGGAAATGTGCGCGGAACCCCTATT
TGTTTATTTTTCTAAATACATTCAAATATGTATCCGCTCATGAGACAATAACCCTGATAAATGCTTCAAT
AATATTGAAAAAGGAAGAGTATGCGCTCACGCAACTGGTCCAGAACCTTGACCGAACGCAGCGGTGGTAA
CGGCGCAGTGGCGGTTTTCATGGCTTGTTATGACTGTTTTTTTGGGGTACAGTCTATGCCTCGGGCATCC
AAGCAGCAAGCGCGTTACGCCGTGGGTCGATGTTTGATGTTATGGAGCAGCAACGATGTTACGCAGCAGG
GCAGTCGCCCTAAAACAAAGTTAAACATCATGAGGGAAGCGGTGATCGCCGAAGTATCGACTCAACTATC
AGAGGTAGTTGGCGTCATCGAGCGCCATCTCGAACCGACGTTGCTGGCCGTACATTTGTACGGCTCCGCA
GTGGATGGCGGCCTGAAGCCACACAGCGATATTGATTTGCTGGTTACGGTGACCGTAAGGCTTGATGAAA
CAACGCGGCGAGCTTTGATCAACGACCTTTTGGAAACTTCGGCTTCCCCTGGAGAGAGCGAGATTCTCCG
CGCTGTAGAAGTCACCATTGTTGTGCACGACGACATCATTCCGTGGCGTTATCCAGCTAAGCGCGAACTG
CAATTTGGAGAATGGCAGCGCAATGACATTCTTGCAGGTATCTTCGAGCCAGCCACGATCGACATTGATC
TGGCTATCTTGCTGACAAAAGCAAGAGAACATAGCGTTGCCTTGGTAGGTCCAGCGGCGGAGGAACTCTT
TGATCCGGTTCCTGAACAGGATCTATTTGAGGCGCTAAATGAAACCTTAACGCTATGGAACTCGCCGCCC
GACTGGGCTGGCGATGAGCGAAATGTAGTGCTTACGTTGTCCCGCATTTGGTACAGCGCAGTAACCGGCA
AAATCGCGCCGAAGGATGTCGCTGCCGACTGGGCAATGGAGCGCCTGCCGGCCCAGTATCAGCCCGTCAT
ACTTGAAGCTAGACAGGCTTATCTTGGACAAGAAGAAGATCGCTTGGCCTCGCGCGCAGATCAGTTGGAA
GAATTTGTCCATTACGTAAAAGGCGAGATCACCAAGGTAGTCGGCAAATAACTGTCAGACCAAGTTTACT
CATATATACTTTAGATTGATTTAAAACTTCATTTTTAATTTAAAAGGATCTAGGTGAAGATCCTTTTTGA
TAATCTCATGACCAAAATCCCTTAACGTGAGTTTTCGTTCCACTGAGCGTCAGACCCCGTAGAAAAGATC
AAAGGATCTTCTTGAGATCCTTTTTTTCTGCGCGTAATCTGCTGCTTGCAAACAAAAAAACCACCGCTAC
CAGCGGTGGTTTGTTTGCCGGATCAAGAGCTACCAACTCTTTTTCCGAAGGTAACTGGCTTCAGCAGAGC
GCAGATACCAAATACTGTCCTTCTAGTGTAGCCGTAGTTAGGCCACCACTTCAAGAACTCTGTAGCACCG
CCTACATACCTCGCTCTGCTAATCCTGTTACCAGTGGCTGCTGCCAGTGGCGATAAGTCGTGTCTTACCG
GGTTGGACTCAAGACGATAGTTACCGGATAAGGCGCAGCGGTCGGGCTGAACGGGGGGTTCGTGCACACA
GCCCAGCTTGGAGCGAACGACCTACACCGAACTGAGATACCTACAGCGTGAGCTATGAGAAAGCGCCACG
CTTCCCGAAGGGAGAAAGGCGGACAGGTATCCGGTAAGCGGCAGGGTCGGAACAGGAGAGCGCACGAGGG
AGCTTCCAGGGGGAAACGCCTGGTATCTTTATAGTCCTGTCGGGTTTCGCCACCTCTGACTTGAGCGTCG
ATTTTTGTGATGCTCGTCAGGGGGGCGGAGCCTATGGAAAAACGCCAGCAACGCGGCCTTTTTACGGTTC
CTGGCCTTTTGCTGGCCTTTTGCTCACATGTTCTTTCCTGCGTTATCCCCTGATTCTGTGGATAACCGTA
TTACCGCCTTTGAGTGAGCTGATACCGCTCGCCGCAGCCGAACGACCGAGCGCAGCGAGTCAGTGAGCGA
GGAAGCGGAAGAGCGCCCAATACGCAAACCGCCTCTCCCCGCGCGTTGGCCGATTCATTAATCACTCTGT
GGTCTCATACTGTTTATTTACAAGAGCGTACGGTTCAATCCCTGCCTCCCCTGTAAAACTACCCTTTGAA
AACCTCTCTTTCTTAATCTTTTCTTTGTAATTCC
Features (pLannotate 1.2.2; 6 found; start..end, strand, type, name):
    126..230     +  promoter       AmpR promoter: bla
    221..301     -  CDS            int (fragment): INT2_ECOLX - Protein inferred from homology: Swiss-Prot protein existence level 3. Putative integrase believed to be involved in the insertion of antibiotic resistance genes into plasmids and transposons. From Escherichia coli.
    387..443     +  CDS            GmR (fragment): gentamycin acetyltransferase; aacC1; confers resistance to gentamycin
    450..1238    +  CDS            aadA: S3AD_ECOLX - Experimental evidence at protein level: Swiss-Prot protein existence level 1. Mediates bacterial resistance to the antibiotics streptomycin and spectinomycin. From Escherichia coli.
   1412..2000    +  rep_origin     ori: high-copy-number ColE1/pMB1/pBR322/pUC origin of replication
   2183..2232    +  CDS            lacI (fragment): lac repressor; lacI; The lac repressor binds to the lac operator to inhibit transcription in E. coli. This inhibition can be relieved by adding lactose or isopropyl-β-D-thiogalactopyranoside (IPTG).
